Addgene plasmid #203817: pCgVchDonor
Purpose: DNA donor for transposition, shuttle vector for Corynebacterium glutamicum / E. coli
Depositing lab: Sheng Yang. Depositing organization: CAS Center for Excellence in Molecular Plant Sciences ("CEMPS"). Publication: RNA-Guided DNA Transposition in Corynebacterium glutamicum and Bacillus subtilis. Yang S, Zhu J, Zhou X, Zhang J, Li Q, Bian F, Zhu J, Yan T, Wang X, Zhang Y, Yang J, Jiang Y, Yang S. ACS Synth Biol. 2023 Jul 21;12(7):2198-2202. doi: 10.1021/acssynbio.3c00193. Epub 2023 Jun 22. PubMed 37348112.
Backbone
  Vector backbone: pJYS2_crtYf
  Vector type: Bacterial Expression, CRISPR
Growth in bacteria
  Bacterial resistance: Spectinomycin, 50 μg/mL
  Growth temperature: 37°C
  Growth strain: DH5alpha
  Copy number: High Copy
Gene/Insert
  Gene/Insert name: Mini-Tn, Spec cassette
  Species: Vibrio cholera
  Cloning method: Gibson Cloning
Terms and licenses: Academic/Nonprofit Terms; Industry Terms: Not Available to Industry
Depositor comments: Plasmid can also be transformed in Corynebacterium glutamicum, grown at 37 C
How to cite: pCgVchDonor was a gift from Sheng Yang (Addgene plasmid # 203817 ; http://n2t.net/addgene:203817 ; RRID:Addgene_203817)
