[The description below was written by a language model from this plasmid's Addgene catalogue record and pLannotate feature annotations shown in this document.]
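Description:
pCgVchDonor is a Corynebacterium glutamicum / E. coli shuttle plasmid that serves as the DNA donor in an RNA-guided transposition system derived from Vibrio cholerae. It was built by Gibson assembly on the pJYS2_crtYf backbone and is catalogued as a bacterial expression/CRISPR vector. In E. coli it replicates at high copy from a ColE1/pUC-type origin, next to which a fragment of the pBR322 bom region remains. The annotated pGA1-type ctRNA, an antisense RNA that regulates copy number in pGA1-family replicons, points to a corynebacterial replicon for maintenance in C. glutamicum. The replication gene itself is not called in the generated feature table. Selection in both hosts relies on spectinomycin resistance, encoded by an aad9 (spc) adenylyltransferase gene of Enterococcus faecalis origin.

The payload is recorded as a mini-Tn with a spectinomycin cassette, that is, a cargo flanked by the transposon ends recognised by the V. cholerae CRISPR-associated transposase. The automated annotation does not mark the transposon left and right ends, so their exact positions cannot be read from the table. It is also not clear whether the single annotated spc gene is both the transposon cargo and the plasmid marker, although the insert name suggests it lies within the mini-Tn. The plasmid also carries the Bacillus subtilis sacB gene under its native sacR promoter and control region. It encodes levansucrase, which makes cells sucrose-sensitive and is commonly used as a counter-selection marker for plasmid loss. No transposase, Cascade or guide RNA components are annotated here, so these would presumably have to be supplied from elsewhere. The intended use is targeted, guide RNA-directed insertion of the mini-transposon into the C. glutamicum genome.
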