Features (pLannotate 1.2.2; 7 found; start..end, strand, type, name):
   1771..1848    +  ncRNA          ctRNA pGA1: Accession: RF00236 - ctRNA
   1982..2427    +  promoter       sacB promoter: sacR; sacB promoter and control region
   2428..3849    +  CDS            SacB: secreted levansucrase that renders bacterial growth sensitive to sucrose; Bacillus subtilis sacB; negative selection marker
   3924..4512    +  rep_origin     ori: high-copy-number ColE1/pMB1/pBR322/pUC origin of replication
   4698..4751    -  misc_feature   bom (fragment): basis of mobility region from pBR322
   5121..5882    -  CDS            spc: S9AD_ENTFL - Also known as aad9 From Enterococcus faecalis (Streptococcus faecalis).
   6294..6311    -  misc_feature   MCS (fragment): pUC18/19 multiple cloning site
>Addgene plasmid #203817 | pCgVchDonor | addgene full sequence | sequence record 403362 | Addgene NGS Result
TCTAGACTCGAGGAGATTTTTGAGGGGGAGGGAGTCGAGGAAGAGCCAGAGCAGAAGGCGGGGGAACCGT
TCTCTGCCGACAGCGTGAGCCCCCTTAAAAATCAGGCCGGGGAGGAACCGGGGAGGGATCAGAGCTAGGA
GCGAGACACCCTAAAGGGGGGGAACCGTTTTCTGCTGACGGTGTTTCGTTTATTAGTTTTCAGCCCGTGG
ATAGCGGAGGGTGAGGGCAAGTGAGAGCCAGAGCAAGGACGGGACCCCTAAAGGGGGGAACCGTTTTCTG
CTGACGGTGTTTCGTTTATTAGTTTTCAGCCCGTGGACGGCCGCGTTTAGCTTCCATTCCAAGTGCCTTT
CTGACTTGTTGGATGCGCCTTTCACTGACACCTAGTTCGCCTGCAAGCTCACGAGTCGAGGGATCAGCAA
CCGATTGAGAACGGGCATCCAGGATCGCAGTTTTGACGCGAAGTTCGAGCAACTCGCCTGTCATTTCTCG
GCGTTTGTTTGCTTCCGCTAATCGCTGTCGCGTCTCCTGCGCATACTTACTTTCTGGGTCAGCCCATCTG
CGTGCATTCGATGTAGCTGCGCCCCGTCGCCCCATCGTCGCTAGAGCTTTCCGCCCTCGGCTGCTCTGCG
TTTCCACCCGACGAGCAGGGACGACTGGCTGGCCTTTAGCCACGTAGCCGCGCACACGACGCGCCATCGT
CAGGCGATCACGCATGGCGGGAAGATCCGGCTCCCGGCCGTCTGCACCGACCGCCTGGGCAACGTTGTAC
GCCACTTCATACGCGTCGATGATCTTGGTATCTTTTAGGCGCTCACCAGCAGCTTTGAGCTGGTATCCCA
CGGTCAACGCGTGGCGAAACGCGGTCTCGTCGCGCGCTGCGCGCTCTGGATTTGTCCAGAGCACTCGCAC
GCCGTCGATCAGGTCGCCGGACGCGTCCAGGGCGCTCGGCAGGCTCGCGTCCAAAATCGCTAGCGCCTTG
GCTTCTGCGGTGGCGCGTTGTGCCGCTTCAATGCGGGCGCGTCCGCTGGAAAAGTCCTGCTCAATGTACT
TTTTCGGCTTCTGTGATCCGGTCATCGTTCGAGCAATCTCCATTAGGTCGGCCAGCCGATCCACACGATC
ATGCTGGCAGTGCCATTTATAGGCTGTCGGATCGTCTGAGACGTGCAGCGGCCACCGGCTCAGCCTATGC
GAAAAAGCCTGGTCAGCGCCGAAAACACGAGTCATTTCTTCCGTCGTTGCAGCCAGCAGGCGCATATTTG
GGCTGGTTTTACCTGCTGCGGCATACACCGGGTCAATGAGCCAGATGAGCTGGCATTTCCCGCTCAGCGG
ATTCACGCCGATCCAAGCCGGCGCTTTTTCTAGGCGTGCCCATTTCTCTAAAATCGCGTAGACCTGCGGG
TTTACGTGCTCAATCTTCCCGCCGGCCTGGTGGCTGGGCACATCGATGTCAAGCACGATCACCGCGGCAT
GTTGCGCGTGCGTCAGCGCAACGTACTGGCACCGCGTCAGCGCTTTTGAGCCAGCCCGGTAGAGCTTTGG
TTGGGTTTCGCCGGTATCCGGGTTTTTAATCCAGGCGCTCGCGAAATCTCTTGTCTTGCTGCCCTGGAAG
CTTTCGCGTCCCAGGTGAGCGAGCAGTTCGCGGCGATCTTCTGCCGTCCAGCCGCGTGAGCGCAGCGCTA
GTTCGGGGTGGGTGTCGAACAGATCGGCGGAAAATTTCCACGCGCTAGCTGTGACTGTGTCCTGCGGATC
GGCTAGAGTCATGTCTTGAGTGCTTTCTCCCAGCTGATGACTGGGGGTTAGCCGACGCCCTGTGAGTTCC
CGCTCACGGGGCGTTCAACTTTTTCAGGTATTTGTGCAGCTTATCGTGTTTTCTTCGTAAATGAACGCTT
AACTACCTTGTTAAACGTGGCAAATAGGCAGGATTGATGGCTTTCATAGAAGGCGGCGGTGGAATCGAAA
TCTCGATCCTTTTTAACCCATCACATATACCTGCCGTTCACTATTATTTAGTGAAATGAGATATTATGAT
ATTTTCTGAATTGTGATTAAAAAGGCAACTTTATGCCCATGCAACAGAAACTATAAAAAATACAGAGAAT
GAAAAGAAACAGATAGATTTTTTAGTTCTTTAGGCCCGTAGTCTGCAAATCCTTTTATGATTTTCTATCA
AACAAAAGAGGAAAATAGACCAGTTGCAATCCAAACGAGAGTCTAATAGAATGAGGTCGAAAAGTAAATC
GCGCGGGTTTGTTACTGATAAAGCAGGCAAGACCTAAAATGTGTAAAGGGCAAAGTGTATACTTTGGCGT
CACCCCTTACATATTTTAGGTCTTTTTTTATTGTGCGTAACTAACTTGCCATCTTCAAACAGGAGGGCTG
GAAGAAGCAGACCGCTAACACAGTACATAAAAAAGGAGACATGAACGATGAACATCAAAAAGTTTGCAAA
ACAAGCAACAGTATTAACCTTTACTACCGCACTGCTGGCAGGAGGCGCAACTCAAGCGTTTGCGAAAGAA
ACGAACCAAAAGCCATATAAGGAAACATACGGCATTTCCCATATTACACGCCATGATATGCTGCAAATCC
CTGAACAGCAAAAAAATGAAAAATATCAAGTTTCTGAATTTGATTCGTCCACAATTAAAAATATCTCTTC
TGCAAAAGGCCTGGACGTTTGGGACAGCTGGCCATTACAAAACGCTGACGGCACTGTCGCAAACTATCAC
GGCTACCACATCGTCTTTGCATTAGCCGGAGATCCTAAAAATGCGGATGACACATCGATTTACATGTTCT
ATCAAAAAGTCGGCGAAACTTCTATTGACAGCTGGAAAAACGCTGGCCGCGTCTTTAAAGACAGCGACAA
ATTCGATGCAAATGATTCTATCCTAAAAGACCAAACACAAGAATGGTCAGGTTCAGCCACATTTACATCT
GACGGAAAAATCCGTTTATTCTACACTGATTTCTCCGGTAAACATTACGGCAAACAAACACTGACAACTG
CACAAGTTAACGTATCAGCATCAGACAGCTCTTTGAACATCAACGGTGTAGAGGATTATAAATCAATCTT
TGACGGTGACGGAAAAACGTATCAAAATGTACAGCAGTTCATCGATGAAGGCAACTACAGCTCAGGCGAC
AACCATACGCTGAGAGATCCTCACTACGTAGAAGATAAAGGCCACAAATACTTAGTATTTGAAGCAAACA
CTGGAACTGAAGATGGCTACCAAGGCGAAGAATCTTTATTTAACAAAGCATACTATGGCAAAAGCACATC
ATTCTTCCGTCAAGAAAGTCAAAAACTTCTGCAAAGCGATAAAAAACGCACGGCTGAGTTAGCAAACGGC
GCTCTCGGTATGATTGAGCTAAACGATGATTACACACTGAAAAAAGTGATGAAACCGCTGATTGCATCTA
ACACAGTAACAGATGAAATTGAACGCGCGAACGTCTTTAAAATGAACGGCAAATGGTACCTGTTCACTGA
CTCCCGCGGATCAAAAATGACGATTGACGGCATTACGTCTAACGATATTTACATGCTTGGTTATGTTTCT
AATTCTTTAACTGGCCCATACAAGCCGCTGAACAAAACTGGCCTTGTGTTAAAAATGGATCTTGATCCTA
ACGATGTAACCTTTACTTACTCACACTTCGCTGTACCTCAAGCGAAAGGAAACAATGTCGTGATTACAAG
CTATATGACAAACAGAGGATTCTACGCAGACAAACAATCAACGTTTGCGCCGAGCTTCCTGCTGAACATC
AAAGGCAAGAAAACATCTGTTGTCAAAGACAGCATCCTTGAACAAGGACAATTAACAGTTAACAAATAAA
AACGCAAAAGAAAATGCCGATAGTTTTCGTTCCACTGAGCGTCAGACCCCGTAGAAAAGATCAAAGGATC
TTCTTGAGATCCTTTTTTTCTGCGCGTAATCTGCTGCTTGCAAACAAAAAAACCACCGCTACCAGCGGTG
GTTTGTTTGCCGGATCAAGAGCTACCAACTCTTTTTCCGAAGGTAACTGGCTTCAGCAGAGCGCAGATAC
CAAATACTGTCCTTCTAGTGTAGCCGTAGTTAGGCCACCACTTCAAGAACTCTGTAGCACCGCCTACATA
CCTCGCTCTGCTAATCCTGTTACCAGTGGCTGCTGCCAGTGGCGATAAGTCGTGTCTTACCGGGTTGGAC
TCAAGACGATAGTTACCGGATAAGGCGCAGCGGTCGGGCTGAACGGGGGGTTCGTGCACACAGCCCAGCT
TGGAGCGAACGACCTACACCGAACTGAGATACCTACAGCGTGAGCTATGAGAAAGCGCCACGCTTCCCGA
AGGGAGAAAGGCGGACAGGTATCCGGTAAGCGGCAGGGTCGGAACAGGAGAGCGCACGAGGGAGCTTCCA
GGGGGAAACGCCTGGTATCTTTATAGTCCTGTCGGGTTTCGCCACCTCTGACTTGAGCGTCGATTTTTGT
GATGCTCGTCAGGGGGGCGGAGCCTATGGAAAAACGCCAGCAACGCGGCCTTTTTACGGTTCCTGGCCTT
TTGCTGGCCTTTTGCTCACATGTTCTTTCCTGCGTTATCCCCTGATTCTGTGGATAACCGTATTACCGCC
TTTGAGTGAGCTGATACCGCTCGCCGCAGCCGAACGACCGAGCGCAGCGAGTCAGTGAGCGAGGAAGCGG
AAGAGCGCCTGATGCGGTATTTTCTCCTTACGCATCTGTGCGGTATTTCACACCGCATATGAAGCTTAAG
AGCGCAACGCAATAAGCTTTGTTGATACAACCATAAAATGATAATTACACCCATAAATTGATAATTATCA
CACCCATAAATTGATATTGCCTCTTCATGGTCTAAACTTCAGTAAGTTTACGACATTTTCATGAAGAGGT
CATTTCCGGGGATCCTGATGGCAGGTTGGGCGTCGCTTGGTCGGTCATTTCGAAGGGCACCAATAACTGC
CTTAAAAAAAGATCTGTACATCGATATCATATGCAAGGGTTTATTGTTTTCTAAAATCTGATTACCAATT
AGAATGAATATTTCCCAAATATTAAATAATAAAACAAAAAAATTGAAAAAAGTGTTTCCACCATTTTTTC
AATTTTTTTATAATTTTTTTAATCTGTTATTTAAATAGTTTATAGTTAAATTTACATTTTCATTAGTCCA
TTCAATATTCTCTCCAAGATAACTACGAACTGCTAACAAAATTCTCTCCCTATGTTCTAATGGAGAAGAT
TCAGCCACTGCATTTCCCGCAATATCTTTTGGTATGATTTTACCCGTGTCCATAGTTAAAATCATACGGC
ATAAAGTTAATATAGAGTTGGTTTCATCATCCTGATAATTATCTATTAATTCCTCTGACGAATCCATAAT
GGCTCTTCTCACATCAGAAAATGGAATATCAGGTAGTAATTCCTCTAAGTCATAATTTCCGTATATTCTT
TTATTTTTTCGTTTTGCTTGGTAAAGCATTATGGTTAAATCTGAATTTAATTCCTTCTGAGGAATGTATC
CTTGTTCATAAAGCTCTTGTAACCATTCTCCATAAATAAATTCTTGTTTGGGAGGATGATTCCACGGTAC
CATTTCTTGCTGAATAATAATTGTTAATTCAATATATCGTAAGTTGCTTTTATCTCCTATTTTTTTTGAA
ATAGGTCTAATTTTTTGTATAAGTATTTCTTTACTTTGATCTGTCAATGGTTCAGATACGACGACTAAAA
AGTCAAGATCACTATTTGGTTTTAGTCCACTCTCAACTCCTGATCCAAACATGTAAGTACCAATAAGGTT
ATTTTTTAAATGTTTCCGAAGTATTTTTTTCACTTTATTAATTTGTTCGTATGTATTCAAATATATCCTC
CTCACTATTTTGATTAGTACCTATTTTATATCCATAGTTGTTAATTAAATAAACTTAATTTAGTTTATTT
ATAGATTTCATTGGCTTCTAAATTTTTTATCTAGATAATAATTATTTTAGTTAATTTTATTCTAGATTAT
ATATGATATGATCTTTCATTTCCATAAAACTAAAGTAAGTGTAAACCTATTCATTGTTTTAAAAATATCT
CTTGCCAGTCACGTTACGTTATTAGTTCATGACCAAAATCCCTTAACGTGCTAGAGTCCTTACTGCAGTA
GTTTTGCTGAAATACTCGATTCACAAAAATATCAACTTATGGTTGTTTTGTGAGATATCAATATATGGTT
GTTTTGTGGTTAAGTTGCTGATTATAAATAATTATTAAATATCACTTTATGGTTGCATCAACAGGTACCG
AGCTCGAATTCACT
